LOCUS       pHAGE2_TetOminiC 10414 bp ds-DNA circular 16-DEC-2021
SOURCE
  ORGANISM
COMMENT
COMMENT     ApEinfo:methylated:1
FEATURES             Location/Qualifiers
     LTR             1..636
                     /gene="LTR"
                     /vntifkey="19"
                     /note="Long Terminal Repeat"
                     /locus_tag="5'\LTR"
                     /label="5'\LTR"
                     /ApEinfo_label="5'\LTR"
                     /ApEinfo_fwdcolor="pink"
                     /ApEinfo_revcolor="pink"
                     /ApEinfo_graphicformat="arrow_data {{0 1 2 0 0 -1} {} 0}
                     width 5 offset 0"
     misc_feature    637..1155
                     /gene="psi"
                     /product="pbs-gag"
                     /vntifkey="21"
                     /note="PSI Packaging Sequence"
                     /locus_tag="PSI"
                     /label="PSI"
                     /ApEinfo_label="PSI"
                     /ApEinfo_fwdcolor="#ff0000"
                     /ApEinfo_revcolor="#000000"
                     /ApEinfo_graphicformat="arrow_data {{0 1 2 0 0 -1} {} 0}
                     width 5 offset 0"
     misc_feature    1303..1536
                     /gene="rre"
                     /product="minimal RRE"
                     /vntifkey="21"
                     /note="Rev Responsive Element"
                     /locus_tag="RRE"
                     /label="RRE"
                     /ApEinfo_label="RRE"
                     /ApEinfo_fwdcolor="#ff0000"
                     /ApEinfo_revcolor="#000000"
                     /ApEinfo_graphicformat="arrow_data {{0 1 2 0 0 -1} {} 0}
                     width 5 offset 0"
     misc_feature    2034..2211
                     /gene="cppt"
                     /vntifkey="21"
                     /note="Central Poly Purine Track"
                     /locus_tag="HIV\cpPu\(Trip)"
                     /label="HIV\cpPu\(Trip)"
                     /ApEinfo_label="HIV\cpPu\(Trip)"
                     /ApEinfo_fwdcolor="#ff0000"
                     /ApEinfo_revcolor="#000000"
                     /ApEinfo_graphicformat="arrow_data {{0 1 2 0 0 -1} {} 0}
                     width 5 offset 0"
     misc_feature    6855..7446
                     /gene="WPRE"
                     /vntifkey="21"
                     /note="Woodchuck Hepatitis Virus Posttranscriptional
                     Regulatory Element"
                     /locus_tag="WPRE"
                     /label="WPRE"
                     /ApEinfo_label="WPRE"
                     /ApEinfo_fwdcolor="#ff0000"
                     /ApEinfo_revcolor="#000000"
                     /ApEinfo_graphicformat="arrow_data {{0 1 2 0 0 -1} {} 0}
                     width 5 offset 0"
     CDS             8028..8867
                     /gene="AMPr"
                     /product="beta-lactamase (mature form)"
                     /vntifkey="4"
                     /note="Ampicillin Resistance Gene"
                     /locus_tag="AMPr"
                     /label="AMPr"
                     /ApEinfo_label="AMPr"
                     /ApEinfo_fwdcolor="pink"
                     /ApEinfo_revcolor="pink"
                     /ApEinfo_graphicformat="arrow_data {{0 1 2 0 0 -1} {} 0}
                     width 5 offset 0"
     rep_origin      9096..9629
                     /gene="ORI"
                     /product="ColE1 origin of replication"
                     /vntifkey="33"
                     /note="Bacterial Origin of Replication"
                     /locus_tag="ORI"
                     /label="ORI"
                     /ApEinfo_label="ORI"
                     /ApEinfo_fwdcolor="pink"
                     /ApEinfo_revcolor="pink"
                     /ApEinfo_graphicformat="arrow_data {{0 1 2 0 0 -1} {} 0}
                     width 5 offset 0"
     misc_feature    9866..9989
                     /gene="SV40 ori"
                     /vntifkey="21"
                     /locus_tag="SV40\ori"
                     /label="SV40\ori"
                     /ApEinfo_label="SV40\ori"
                     /ApEinfo_fwdcolor="#ff0000"
                     /ApEinfo_revcolor="#000000"
                     /ApEinfo_graphicformat="arrow_data {{0 1 2 0 0 -1} {} 0}
                     width 5 offset 0"
     primer_bind     10309..10337
                     /vntifkey="28"
                     /locus_tag="pHAGE-S1-500"
                     /label="pHAGE-S1-500"
                     /ApEinfo_label="pHAGE-S1-500"
                     /ApEinfo_fwdcolor="pink"
                     /ApEinfo_revcolor="pink"
                     /ApEinfo_graphicformat="arrow_data {{0 1 2 0 0 -1} {} 0}
                     width 5 offset 0"
     primer_bind     401..421
                     /vntifkey="28"
                     /locus_tag="pHAGE-S501-1000"
                     /label="pHAGE-S501-1000"
                     /ApEinfo_label="pHAGE-S501-1000"
                     /ApEinfo_fwdcolor="pink"
                     /ApEinfo_revcolor="pink"
                     /ApEinfo_graphicformat="arrow_data {{0 1 2 0 0 -1} {} 0}
                     width 5 offset 0"
     primer_bind     898..919
                     /vntifkey="28"
                     /locus_tag="pHAGE-S1001-1500"
                     /label="pHAGE-S1001-1500"
                     /ApEinfo_label="pHAGE-S1001-1500"
                     /ApEinfo_fwdcolor="pink"
                     /ApEinfo_revcolor="pink"
                     /ApEinfo_graphicformat="arrow_data {{0 1 2 0 0 -1} {} 0}
                     width 5 offset 0"
     primer_bind     1391..1417
                     /vntifkey="28"
                     /locus_tag="pHAGE-S1501-2000"
                     /label="pHAGE-S1501-2000"
                     /ApEinfo_label="pHAGE-S1501-2000"
                     /ApEinfo_fwdcolor="pink"
                     /ApEinfo_revcolor="pink"
                     /ApEinfo_graphicformat="arrow_data {{0 1 2 0 0 -1} {} 0}
                     width 5 offset 0"
     primer_bind     1898..1922
                     /vntifkey="28"
                     /locus_tag="pHAGE-S2001-2500"
                     /label="pHAGE-S2001-2500"
                     /ApEinfo_label="pHAGE-S2001-2500"
                     /ApEinfo_fwdcolor="pink"
                     /ApEinfo_revcolor="pink"
                     /ApEinfo_graphicformat="arrow_data {{0 1 2 0 0 -1} {} 0}
                     width 5 offset 0"
     primer_bind     7114..7134
                     /vntifkey="28"
                     /locus_tag="pHAGE-S4001-4500"
                     /label="pHAGE-S4001-4500"
                     /ApEinfo_label="pHAGE-S4001-4500"
                     /ApEinfo_fwdcolor="pink"
                     /ApEinfo_revcolor="pink"
                     /ApEinfo_graphicformat="arrow_data {{0 1 2 0 0 -1} {} 0}
                     width 5 offset 0"
     primer_bind     7804..7826
                     /vntifkey="28"
                     /locus_tag="pHAGE-S6001-6500"
                     /label="pHAGE-S6001-6500"
                     /ApEinfo_label="pHAGE-S6001-6500"
                     /ApEinfo_fwdcolor="pink"
                     /ApEinfo_revcolor="pink"
                     /ApEinfo_graphicformat="arrow_data {{0 1 2 0 0 -1} {} 0}
                     width 5 offset 0"
     primer_bind     8277..8301
                     /vntifkey="28"
                     /locus_tag="pHAGE-S6501-7000"
                     /label="pHAGE-S6501-7000"
                     /ApEinfo_label="pHAGE-S6501-7000"
                     /ApEinfo_fwdcolor="pink"
                     /ApEinfo_revcolor="pink"
                     /ApEinfo_graphicformat="arrow_data {{0 1 2 0 0 -1} {} 0}
                     width 5 offset 0"
     primer_bind     8797..8821
                     /vntifkey="28"
                     /locus_tag="pHAGE-S7001-7500"
                     /label="pHAGE-S7001-7500"
                     /ApEinfo_label="pHAGE-S7001-7500"
                     /ApEinfo_fwdcolor="pink"
                     /ApEinfo_revcolor="pink"
                     /ApEinfo_graphicformat="arrow_data {{0 1 2 0 0 -1} {} 0}
                     width 5 offset 0"
     primer_bind     9301..9325
                     /vntifkey="28"
                     /locus_tag="pHAGE-S7501-8000"
                     /label="pHAGE-S7501-8000"
                     /ApEinfo_label="pHAGE-S7501-8000"
                     /ApEinfo_fwdcolor="pink"
                     /ApEinfo_revcolor="pink"
                     /ApEinfo_graphicformat="arrow_data {{0 1 2 0 0 -1} {} 0}
                     width 5 offset 0"
     primer_bind     9804..9823
                     /vntifkey="28"
                     /locus_tag="pHAGE-S8001-8500"
                     /label="pHAGE-S8001-8500"
                     /ApEinfo_label="pHAGE-S8001-8500"
                     /ApEinfo_fwdcolor="pink"
                     /ApEinfo_revcolor="pink"
                     /ApEinfo_graphicformat="arrow_data {{0 1 2 0 0 -1} {} 0}
                     width 5 offset 0"
     primer_bind     complement(158..179)
                     /vntifkey="28"
                     /locus_tag="pHAGE-A0050-8050"
                     /label="pHAGE-A0050-8050"
                     /ApEinfo_label="pHAGE-A0050-8050"
                     /ApEinfo_fwdcolor="pink"
                     /ApEinfo_revcolor="pink"
                     /ApEinfo_graphicformat="arrow_data {{0 1 2 0 0 -1} {} 0}
                     width 5 offset 0"
     primer_bind     complement(667..690)
                     /vntifkey="28"
                     /locus_tag="pHAGE-A0550-0050"
                     /label="pHAGE-A0550-0050"
                     /ApEinfo_label="pHAGE-A0550-0050"
                     /ApEinfo_fwdcolor="pink"
                     /ApEinfo_revcolor="pink"
                     /ApEinfo_graphicformat="arrow_data {{0 1 2 0 0 -1} {} 0}
                     width 5 offset 0"
     primer_bind     complement(1166..1189)
                     /vntifkey="28"
                     /locus_tag="pHAGE-A1050-0550"
                     /label="pHAGE-A1050-0550"
                     /ApEinfo_label="pHAGE-A1050-0550"
                     /ApEinfo_fwdcolor="pink"
                     /ApEinfo_revcolor="pink"
                     /ApEinfo_graphicformat="arrow_data {{0 1 2 0 0 -1} {} 0}
                     width 5 offset 0"
     primer_bind     complement(1650..1678)
                     /vntifkey="28"
                     /locus_tag="pHAGE-A1550-1050"
                     /label="pHAGE-A1550-1050"
                     /ApEinfo_label="pHAGE-A1550-1050"
                     /ApEinfo_fwdcolor="pink"
                     /ApEinfo_revcolor="pink"
                     /ApEinfo_graphicformat="arrow_data {{0 1 2 0 0 -1} {} 0}
                     width 5 offset 0"
     primer_bind     complement(2084..2112)
                     /vntifkey="28"
                     /locus_tag="pHAGE-A2050-1550"
                     /label="pHAGE-A2050-1550"
                     /ApEinfo_label="pHAGE-A2050-1550"
                     /ApEinfo_fwdcolor="pink"
                     /ApEinfo_revcolor="pink"
                     /ApEinfo_graphicformat="arrow_data {{0 1 2 0 0 -1} {} 0}
                     width 5 offset 0"
     primer_bind     complement(6961..6984)
                     /vntifkey="28"
                     /locus_tag="pHAGE-A3550-3050"
                     /label="pHAGE-A3550-3050"
                     /ApEinfo_label="pHAGE-A3550-3050"
                     /ApEinfo_fwdcolor="pink"
                     /ApEinfo_revcolor="pink"
                     /ApEinfo_graphicformat="arrow_data {{0 1 2 0 0 -1} {} 0}
                     width 5 offset 0"
     primer_bind     complement(8077..8100)
                     /vntifkey="28"
                     /locus_tag="pHAGE-A6050-5550"
                     /label="pHAGE-A6050-5550"
                     /ApEinfo_label="pHAGE-A6050-5550"
                     /ApEinfo_fwdcolor="pink"
                     /ApEinfo_revcolor="pink"
                     /ApEinfo_graphicformat="arrow_data {{0 1 2 0 0 -1} {} 0}
                     width 5 offset 0"
     primer_bind     complement(8546..8569)
                     /vntifkey="28"
                     /locus_tag="pHAGE-A6550-6050"
                     /label="pHAGE-A6550-6050"
                     /ApEinfo_label="pHAGE-A6550-6050"
                     /ApEinfo_fwdcolor="pink"
                     /ApEinfo_revcolor="pink"
                     /ApEinfo_graphicformat="arrow_data {{0 1 2 0 0 -1} {} 0}
                     width 5 offset 0"
     primer_bind     complement(9057..9078)
                     /vntifkey="28"
                     /locus_tag="pHAGE-A7050-6550"
                     /label="pHAGE-A7050-6550"
                     /ApEinfo_label="pHAGE-A7050-6550"
                     /ApEinfo_fwdcolor="pink"
                     /ApEinfo_revcolor="pink"
                     /ApEinfo_graphicformat="arrow_data {{0 1 2 0 0 -1} {} 0}
                     width 5 offset 0"
     primer_bind     complement(9568..9589)
                     /vntifkey="28"
                     /locus_tag="pHAGE-A7550-7050"
                     /label="pHAGE-A7550-7050"
                     /ApEinfo_label="pHAGE-A7550-7050"
                     /ApEinfo_fwdcolor="pink"
                     /ApEinfo_revcolor="pink"
                     /ApEinfo_graphicformat="arrow_data {{0 1 2 0 0 -1} {} 0}
                     width 5 offset 0"
     primer_bind     complement(10044..10070)
                     /vntifkey="28"
                     /locus_tag="pHAGE-A8050-7550"
                     /label="pHAGE-A8050-7550"
                     /ApEinfo_label="pHAGE-A8050-7550"
                     /ApEinfo_fwdcolor="pink"
                     /ApEinfo_revcolor="pink"
                     /ApEinfo_graphicformat="arrow_data {{0 1 2 0 0 -1} {} 0}
                     width 5 offset 0"
     misc_feature    455..551
                     /vntifkey="21"
                     /note="HIV Repeat Region"
                     /locus_tag="HIV\R"
                     /label="HIV\R"
                     /ApEinfo_label="HIV\R"
                     /ApEinfo_fwdcolor="#ff0000"
                     /ApEinfo_revcolor="#000000"
                     /ApEinfo_graphicformat="arrow_data {{0 1 2 0 0 -1} {} 0}
                     width 5 offset 0"
     misc_feature    636..658
                     /vntifkey="21"
                     /note="tRNA binding site for Lysine tRNA"
                     /locus_tag="PBS-K"
                     /label="PBS-K"
                     /ApEinfo_label="PBS-K"
                     /ApEinfo_fwdcolor="#ff0000"
                     /ApEinfo_revcolor="#000000"
                     /ApEinfo_graphicformat="arrow_data {{0 1 2 0 0 -1} {} 0}
                     width 5 offset 0"
     misc_feature    697..806
                     /vntifkey="21"
                     /locus_tag="HIV-PSI"
                     /label="HIV-PSI"
                     /ApEinfo_label="HIV-PSI"
                     /ApEinfo_fwdcolor="#ff0000"
                     /ApEinfo_revcolor="#000000"
                     /ApEinfo_graphicformat="arrow_data {{0 1 2 0 0 -1} {} 0}
                     width 5 offset 0"
     misc_feature    5523..6839
                     /locus_tag="mC-Myc"
                     /label="mC-Myc"
                     /ApEinfo_label="mC-Myc"
                     /ApEinfo_fwdcolor="#4c4c4c"
                     /ApEinfo_revcolor="green"
                     /ApEinfo_graphicformat="arrow_data {{0 1 2 0 0 -1} {} 0}
                     width 5 offset 0"
     misc_feature    807..1144
                     /vntifkey="21"
                     /note="HIV gag sequence 351bp to 688bp"
                     /locus_tag="HR-ePSI"
                     /label="HR-ePSI"
                     /ApEinfo_label="HR-ePSI"
                     /ApEinfo_fwdcolor="#ff0000"
                     /ApEinfo_revcolor="#000000"
                     /ApEinfo_graphicformat="arrow_data {{0 1 2 0 0 -1} {} 0}
                     width 5 offset 0"
     misc_feature    552..636
                     /vntifkey="21"
                     /note="HIV U5"
                     /locus_tag="HIV\U5"
                     /label="HIV\U5"
                     /ApEinfo_label="HIV\U5"
                     /ApEinfo_fwdcolor="#ff0000"
                     /ApEinfo_revcolor="#000000"
                     /ApEinfo_graphicformat="arrow_data {{0 1 2 0 0 -1} {} 0}
                     width 5 offset 0"
     misc_feature    3972..5393
                     /locus_tag="mKlf-4"
                     /label="mKlf-4"
                     /ApEinfo_label="mKlf-4"
                     /ApEinfo_fwdcolor="#008000"
                     /ApEinfo_revcolor="green"
                     /ApEinfo_graphicformat="arrow_data {{0 1 2 0 0 -1} {} 0}
                     width 5 offset 0"
     misc_feature    1..454
                     /vntifkey="21"
                     /note="Full Length HIV U3"
                     /locus_tag="HIV\U3"
                     /label="HIV\U3"
                     /ApEinfo_label="HIV\U3"
                     /ApEinfo_fwdcolor="#ff0000"
                     /ApEinfo_revcolor="#000000"
                     /ApEinfo_graphicformat="arrow_data {{0 1 2 0 0 -1} {} 0}
                     width 5 offset 0"
     promoter        7975..8009
                     /vntifkey="30"
                     /note="Beta Lactamase Promoter"
                     /locus_tag="P-Bla"
                     /label="P-Bla"
                     /ApEinfo_label="P-Bla"
                     /ApEinfo_fwdcolor="pink"
                     /ApEinfo_revcolor="pink"
                     /ApEinfo_graphicformat="arrow_data {{0 1 2 0 0 -1} {} 0}
                     width 5 offset 0"
     primer_bind     complement(6883..6917)
                     /vntifkey="28"
                     /locus_tag="pHAGE\3'\CDS"
                     /label="pHAGE\3'\CDS"
                     /ApEinfo_label="pHAGE\3'\CDS"
                     /ApEinfo_fwdcolor="pink"
                     /ApEinfo_revcolor="pink"
                     /ApEinfo_graphicformat="arrow_data {{0 1 2 0 0 -1} {} 0}
                     width 5 offset 0"
     misc_feature    7451..7552
                     /vntifkey="21"
                     /note="HIV nef"
                     /locus_tag="HIV\nef"
                     /label="HIV\nef"
                     /ApEinfo_label="HIV\nef"
                     /ApEinfo_fwdcolor="#ff0000"
                     /ApEinfo_revcolor="#000000"
                     /ApEinfo_graphicformat="arrow_data {{0 1 2 0 0 -1} {} 0}
                     width 5 offset 0"
     misc_feature    7593..7689
                     /vntifkey="21"
                     /locus_tag="HIV\R(1)"
                     /label="HIV\R(1)"
                     /ApEinfo_label="HIV\R"
                     /ApEinfo_fwdcolor="#ff0000"
                     /ApEinfo_revcolor="#000000"
                     /ApEinfo_graphicformat="arrow_data {{0 1 2 0 0 -1} {} 0}
                     width 5 offset 0"
     misc_feature    7690..7772
                     /vntifkey="21"
                     /note="HIV U5"
                     /locus_tag="HIV\U5(1)"
                     /label="HIV\U5(1)"
                     /ApEinfo_label="HIV\U5"
                     /ApEinfo_fwdcolor="#ff0000"
                     /ApEinfo_revcolor="#000000"
                     /ApEinfo_graphicformat="arrow_data {{0 1 2 0 0 -1} {} 0}
                     width 5 offset 0"
     misc_feature    7501..7515
                     /vntifkey="21"
                     /note="PolyPurine Tract"
                     /locus_tag="HIV\PPT"
                     /label="HIV\PPT"
                     /ApEinfo_label="HIV\PPT"
                     /ApEinfo_fwdcolor="#ff0000"
                     /ApEinfo_revcolor="#000000"
                     /ApEinfo_graphicformat="arrow_data {{0 1 2 0 0 -1} {} 0}
                     width 5 offset 0"
     mutation        833..834
                     /vntifkey="62"
                     /note="Filled in Cla Site from original HIV genome to
                     disrupt gag polyprotein ORF"
                     /locus_tag="Fill-in"
                     /label="Fill-in"
                     /ApEinfo_label="Fill-in"
                     /ApEinfo_fwdcolor="pink"
                     /ApEinfo_revcolor="pink"
                     /ApEinfo_graphicformat="arrow_data {{0 1 2 0 0 -1} {} 0}
                     width 5 offset 0"
     LTR             7451..7772
                     /vntifkey="19"
                     /locus_tag="3'\LTR"
                     /label="3'\LTR"
                     /ApEinfo_label="3'\LTR"
                     /ApEinfo_fwdcolor="pink"
                     /ApEinfo_revcolor="pink"
                     /ApEinfo_graphicformat="arrow_data {{0 1 2 0 0 -1} {} 0}
                     width 5 offset 0"
     splicing_signal 744..745
                     /vntifkey="38"
                     /note="Major 5' Splice Donor 289"
                     /locus_tag="5'\SD\289"
                     /label="5'\SD\289"
                     /ApEinfo_label="5'\SD\289"
                     /ApEinfo_fwdcolor="pink"
                     /ApEinfo_revcolor="pink"
                     /ApEinfo_graphicformat="arrow_data {{0 1 2 0 0 -1} {} 0}
                     width 5 offset 0"
     splicing_signal 1911..1912
                     /vntifkey="38"
                     /locus_tag="SA\7925"
                     /label="SA\7925"
                     /ApEinfo_label="SA\7925"
                     /ApEinfo_fwdcolor="pink"
                     /ApEinfo_revcolor="pink"
                     /ApEinfo_graphicformat="arrow_data {{0 1 2 0 0 -1} {} 0}
                     width 5 offset 0"
     splicing_signal 2188..2189
                     /vntifkey="38"
                     /locus_tag="SA\4459"
                     /label="SA\4459"
                     /ApEinfo_label="SA\4459"
                     /ApEinfo_fwdcolor="pink"
                     /ApEinfo_revcolor="pink"
                     /ApEinfo_graphicformat="arrow_data {{0 1 2 0 0 -1} {} 0}
                     width 5 offset 0"
     mutation        1357..1357
                     /vntifkey="62"
                     /note="This G is a C in the WT HIV-1 genome"
                     /locus_tag="RRE\Mutation"
                     /label="RRE\Mutation"
                     /ApEinfo_label="RRE\Mutation"
                     /ApEinfo_fwdcolor="pink"
                     /ApEinfo_revcolor="pink"
                     /ApEinfo_graphicformat="arrow_data {{0 1 2 0 0 -1} {} 0}
                     width 5 offset 0"
     misc_feature    2014..2027
                     /vntifkey="21"
                     /note="Linker Junk Sequence probably left over from
                     cloning"
                     /locus_tag="Junk"
                     /label="Junk"
                     /ApEinfo_label="Junk"
                     /ApEinfo_fwdcolor="#ff0000"
                     /ApEinfo_revcolor="#000000"
                     /ApEinfo_graphicformat="arrow_data {{0 1 2 0 0 -1} {} 0}
                     width 5 offset 0"
     CDS             1156..2013
                     /vntifkey="4"
                     /note="HIV env sequence from bp7168 to 8025 (contains RRE)
                     Cloned from BglII to BamHI out of HIV"
                     /locus_tag="env"
                     /label="env"
                     /ApEinfo_label="env"
                     /ApEinfo_fwdcolor="pink"
                     /ApEinfo_revcolor="pink"
                     /ApEinfo_graphicformat="arrow_data {{0 1 2 0 0 -1} {} 0}
                     width 5 offset 0"
     CDS             790..1144
                     /vntifkey="4"
                     /note="HIV gag sequence from 336bp to 688bp (Clone to PvuII
                     site in HIV and filled in ClaI digest to take gag CDS out
                     of frame)"
                     /locus_tag="HIV\gag"
                     /label="HIV\gag"
                     /ApEinfo_label="HIV\gag"
                     /ApEinfo_fwdcolor="pink"
                     /ApEinfo_revcolor="pink"
                     /ApEinfo_graphicformat="arrow_data {{0 1 2 0 0 -1} {} 0}
                     width 5 offset 0"
     5'UTR           551..635
                     /vntifkey="52"
                     /note="HIV 5' UTR"
                     /locus_tag="5'\UTR"
                     /label="5'\UTR"
                     /ApEinfo_label="5'\UTR"
                     /ApEinfo_fwdcolor="pink"
                     /ApEinfo_revcolor="pink"
                     /ApEinfo_graphicformat="arrow_data {{0 1 2 0 0 -1} {} 0}
                     width 5 offset 0"
     misc_feature    853..855
                     /vntifkey="21"
                     /note="Stop codon in gag put in frame by ClaI fill in"
                     /locus_tag="Stop\Codon"
                     /label="Stop\Codon"
                     /ApEinfo_label="Stop\Codon"
                     /ApEinfo_fwdcolor="#ff0000"
                     /ApEinfo_revcolor="#000000"
                     /ApEinfo_graphicformat="arrow_data {{0 1 2 0 0 -1} {} 0}
                     width 5 offset 0"
     misc_feature    1245..1593
                     /vntifkey="21"
                     /note="Rev Responsive Element according to Belasco in
                     Molecular Cell, Vol. 7, 603-614, March, 2001"
                     /locus_tag="RRE(1)"
                     /label="RRE(1)"
                     /ApEinfo_label="RRE"
                     /ApEinfo_fwdcolor="#ff0000"
                     /ApEinfo_revcolor="#000000"
                     /ApEinfo_graphicformat="arrow_data {{0 1 2 0 0 -1} {} 0}
                     width 5 offset 0"
     misc_feature    7518..7554
                     /vntifkey="21"
                     /note="1st Half of deleted U3"
                     /locus_tag="dU3"
                     /label="dU3"
                     /ApEinfo_label="dU3"
                     /ApEinfo_fwdcolor="#ff0000"
                     /ApEinfo_revcolor="#000000"
                     /ApEinfo_graphicformat="arrow_data {{0 1 2 0 0 -1} {} 0}
                     width 5 offset 0"
     misc_feature    7574..7592
                     /vntifkey="21"
                     /note="2nd Half of deleted U3"
                     /locus_tag="dU3(1)"
                     /label="dU3(1)"
                     /ApEinfo_label="dU3"
                     /ApEinfo_fwdcolor="#ff0000"
                     /ApEinfo_revcolor="#000000"
                     /ApEinfo_graphicformat="arrow_data {{0 1 2 0 0 -1} {} 0}
                     width 5 offset 0"
     stem_loop       697..731
                     /vntifkey="39"
                     /note="PSI Stem loop 1"
                     /locus_tag="SL-1"
                     /label="SL-1"
                     /ApEinfo_label="SL-1"
                     /ApEinfo_fwdcolor="pink"
                     /ApEinfo_revcolor="pink"
                     /ApEinfo_graphicformat="arrow_data {{0 1 2 0 0 -1} {} 0}
                     width 5 offset 0"
     stem_loop       736..754
                     /vntifkey="39"
                     /note="PSI Stem loop 2"
                     /locus_tag="SL-2"
                     /label="SL-2"
                     /ApEinfo_label="SL-2"
                     /ApEinfo_fwdcolor="pink"
                     /ApEinfo_revcolor="pink"
                     /ApEinfo_graphicformat="arrow_data {{0 1 2 0 0 -1} {} 0}
                     width 5 offset 0"
     stem_loop       766..779
                     /vntifkey="39"
                     /note="PSI Stem Loop 3"
                     /locus_tag="SL-3"
                     /label="SL-3"
                     /ApEinfo_label="SL-3"
                     /ApEinfo_fwdcolor="pink"
                     /ApEinfo_revcolor="pink"
                     /ApEinfo_graphicformat="arrow_data {{0 1 2 0 0 -1} {} 0}
                     width 5 offset 0"
     stem_loop       793..806
                     /vntifkey="39"
                     /note="PSI Stem Loop 4"
                     /locus_tag="SL-4"
                     /label="SL-4"
                     /ApEinfo_label="SL-4"
                     /ApEinfo_fwdcolor="pink"
                     /ApEinfo_revcolor="pink"
                     /ApEinfo_graphicformat="arrow_data {{0 1 2 0 0 -1} {} 0}
                     width 5 offset 0"
     polyA_site      550..550
                     /vntifkey="26"
                     /note="Exact base to which Poly-A is added"
                     /locus_tag="pA\Site"
                     /label="pA\Site"
                     /ApEinfo_label="pA\Site"
                     /ApEinfo_fwdcolor="pink"
                     /ApEinfo_revcolor="pink"
                     /ApEinfo_graphicformat="arrow_data {{0 1 2 0 0 -1} {} 0}
                     width 5 offset 0"
     polyA_signal    570..577
                     /vntifkey="25"
                     /note="GT Cluster shown to be necessary for Poly-A site
                     activity by Cullen in J Virol. 1989 January; 63(1):421-424"
                     /locus_tag="G-T\cluster"
                     /label="G-T\cluster"
                     /ApEinfo_label="G-T\cluster"
                     /ApEinfo_fwdcolor="pink"
                     /ApEinfo_revcolor="pink"
                     /ApEinfo_graphicformat="arrow_data {{0 1 2 0 0 -1} {} 0}
                     width 5 offset 0"
     promoter        2556..2675
                     /vntifkey="29"
                     /locus_tag="miniCMV"
                     /label="miniCMV"
                     /ApEinfo_label="miniCMV"
                     /ApEinfo_fwdcolor="pink"
                     /ApEinfo_revcolor="pink"
                     /ApEinfo_graphicformat="arrow_data {{0 1 2 0 0 -1} {} 0}
                     width 5 offset 0"
     misc_feature    2238..2555
                     /vntifkey="21"
                     /note="Tetracyclin responsive element (TRE)"
                     /locus_tag="TetO"
                     /label="TetO"
                     /ApEinfo_label="TetO"
                     /ApEinfo_fwdcolor="#ff0000"
                     /ApEinfo_revcolor="#000000"
                     /ApEinfo_graphicformat="arrow_data {{0 1 2 0 0 -1} {} 0}
                     width 5 offset 0"
     rep_origin      8965..9647
                     /locus_tag="ColE1 origin"
                     /label="ColE1 origin"
                     /ApEinfo_label="ColE1 origin"
                     /ApEinfo_fwdcolor="gray50"
                     /ApEinfo_revcolor="gray50"
                     /ApEinfo_graphicformat="arrow_data {{0 1 2 0 0 -1} {} 0}
                     width 5 offset 0"
     misc_binding    10110..10132
                     /locus_tag="LacO"
                     /label="LacO"
                     /ApEinfo_label="LacO"
                     /ApEinfo_fwdcolor="#6495ed"
                     /ApEinfo_revcolor="#6495ed"
                     /ApEinfo_graphicformat="arrow_data {{0 1 2 0 0 -1} {} 0}
                     width 5 offset 0"
     CDS             8208..8867
                     /locus_tag="AmpR"
                     /label="AmpR"
                     /ApEinfo_label="AmpR"
                     /ApEinfo_fwdcolor="yellow"
                     /ApEinfo_revcolor="yellow"
                     /ApEinfo_graphicformat="arrow_data {{0 1 2 0 0 -1} {} 0}
                     width 5 offset 0"
     misc_feature    7159..7238
                     /locus_tag="WPRE(1)"
                     /label="WPRE(1)"
                     /ApEinfo_label="WPRE"
                     /ApEinfo_fwdcolor="#a5c4b3"
                     /ApEinfo_revcolor="green"
                     /ApEinfo_graphicformat="arrow_data {{0 1 2 0 0 -1} {} 0}
                     width 5 offset 0"
     misc_feature    2062..2076
                     /locus_tag="cPPT"
                     /label="cPPT"
                     /ApEinfo_label="cPPT"
                     /ApEinfo_fwdcolor="#a596b4"
                     /ApEinfo_revcolor="green"
                     /ApEinfo_graphicformat="arrow_data {{0 1 2 0 0 -1} {} 0}
                     width 5 offset 0"
     misc_feature    7501..7515
                     /locus_tag="cPPT(1)"
                     /label="cPPT(1)"
                     /ApEinfo_label="cPPT"
                     /ApEinfo_fwdcolor="#a596b4"
                     /ApEinfo_revcolor="green"
                     /ApEinfo_graphicformat="arrow_data {{0 1 2 0 0 -1} {} 0}
                     width 5 offset 0"
     misc_feature    2949..2987
                     /locus_tag="HMG-Sox2"
                     /label="HMG-Sox2"
                     /ApEinfo_label="HMG-Sox2"
                     /ApEinfo_fwdcolor="#400080"
                     /ApEinfo_revcolor="green"
                     /ApEinfo_graphicformat="arrow_data {{0 1 2 0 0 -1} {} 0}
                     width 5 offset 0"
     misc_feature    2808..2933
                     /locus_tag="HMG-Sox2(1)"
                     /label="HMG-Sox2(1)"
                     /ApEinfo_label="HMG-Sox2"
                     /ApEinfo_fwdcolor="#400080"
                     /ApEinfo_revcolor="green"
                     /ApEinfo_graphicformat="arrow_data {{0 1 2 0 0 -1} {} 0}
                     width 5 offset 0"
     misc_feature    2994..3065
                     /locus_tag="HMG-Sox17"
                     /label="HMG-Sox17"
                     /ApEinfo_label="HMG-Sox17"
                     /ApEinfo_fwdcolor="#800080"
                     /ApEinfo_revcolor="green"
                     /ApEinfo_graphicformat="arrow_data {{0 1 2 0 0 -1} {} 0}
                     width 5 offset 0"
     misc_feature    2934..2948
                     /locus_tag="HMG-Sox17(1)"
                     /label="HMG-Sox17(1)"
                     /ApEinfo_label="HMG-Sox17"
                     /ApEinfo_fwdcolor="#800080"
                     /ApEinfo_revcolor="green"
                     /ApEinfo_graphicformat="arrow_data {{0 1 2 0 0 -1} {} 0}
                     width 5 offset 0"
     misc_feature    2988..2993
                     /locus_tag="HMG-Sox17(2)"
                     /label="HMG-Sox17(2)"
                     /ApEinfo_label="HMG-Sox17"
                     /ApEinfo_fwdcolor="#800080"
                     /ApEinfo_revcolor="green"
                     /ApEinfo_graphicformat="arrow_data {{0 1 2 0 0 -1} {} 0}
                     width 5 offset 0"
ORIGIN
        1 tggaagggct aattcactcc caaagaagac aagatatcct tgatctgtgg atctaccaca
       61 cacaaggcta cttccctgat tagcagaact acacaccagg gccaggggtc agatatccac
      121 tgacctttgg atggtgctac aagctagtac cagttgagcc agataaggta gaagaggcca
      181 ataaaggaga gaacaccagc ttgttacacc ctgtgagcct gcatgggatg gatgacccgg
      241 agagagaagt gttagagtgg aggtttgaca gccgcctagc atttcatcac gtggcccgag
      301 agctgcatcc ggagtacttc aagaactgct gatatcgagc ttgctacaag ggactttccg
      361 ctggggactt tccagggagg cgtggcctgg gcgggactgg ggagtggcga gccctcagat
      421 cctgcatata agcagctgct ttttgcctgt actgggtctc tctggttaga ccagatctga
      481 gcctgggagc tctctggcta actagggaac ccactgctta agcctcaata aagcttgcct
      541 tgagtgcttc aagtagtgtg tgcccgtctg ttgtgtgact ctggtaacta gagatccctc
      601 agaccctttt agtcagtgtg gaaaatctct agcagtggcg cccgaacagg gacttgaaag
      661 cgaaagggaa accagaggag ctctctcgac gcaggactcg gcttgctgaa gcgcgcacgg
      721 caagaggcga ggggcggcga ctggtgagta cgccaaaaat tttgactagc ggaggctaga
      781 aggagagaga tgggtgcgag agcgtcagta ttaagcgggg gagaattaga tcgcgatggg
      841 aaaaaattcg gttaaggcca gggggaaaga aaaaatataa attaaaacat atagtatggg
      901 caagcaggga gctagaacga ttcgcagtta atcctggcct gttagaaaca tcagaaggct
      961 gtagacaaat actgggacag ctacaaccat cccttcagac aggatcagaa gaacttagat
     1021 cattatataa tacagtagca accctctatt gtgtgcatca aaggatagag ataaaagaca
     1081 ccaaggaagc tttagacaag atagaggaag agcaaaacaa aagtaagacc accgcacagc
     1141 aagcggccgg ccgctgatct tcagacctgg aggaggagat atgagggaca attggagaag
     1201 tgaattatat aaatataaag tagtaaaaat tgaaccatta ggagtagcac ccaccaaggc
     1261 aaagagaaga gtggtgcaga gagaaaaaag agcagtggga ataggagctt tgttccttgg
     1321 gttcttggga gcagcaggaa gcactatggg cgcagcgtca atgacgctga cggtacaggc
     1381 cagacaatta ttgtctggta tagtgcagca gcagaacaat ttgctgaggg ctattgaggc
     1441 gcaacagcat ctgttgcaac tcacagtctg gggcatcaag cagctccagg caagaatcct
     1501 ggctgtggaa agatacctaa aggatcaaca gctcctgggg atttggggtt gctctggaaa
     1561 actcatttgc accactgctg tgccttggaa tgctagttgg agtaataaat ctctggaaca
     1621 gatttggaat cacacgacct ggatggagtg ggacagagaa attaacaatt acacaagctt
     1681 aatacactcc ttaattgaag aatcgcaaaa ccagcaagaa aagaatgaac aagaattatt
     1741 ggaattagat aaatgggcaa gtttgtggaa ttggtttaac ataacaaatt ggctgtggta
     1801 tataaaatta ttcataatga tagtaggagg cttggtaggt ttaagaatag tttttgctgt
     1861 actttctata gtgaatagag ttaggcaggg atattcacca ttatcgtttc agacccacct
     1921 cccaaccccg aggggacccg acaggcccga aggaatagaa gaagaaggtg gagagagaga
     1981 cagagacaga tccattcgat tagtgaacgg atctcgacgg tatcgccgaa ttcacaaatg
     2041 gcagtattca tccacaattt taaaagaaaa ggggggattg gggggtacag tgcaggggaa
     2101 agaatagtag acataatagc aacagacata caaactaaag aattacaaaa acaaattaca
     2161 aaaattcaaa attttcgggt ttattacagg gacagcagag atccagtttg gactagtcca
     2221 caccctaact gacacactcg agtttaccac tccctatcag tgatagagaa aagtgaaagt
     2281 cgagtttacc actccctatc agtgatagag aaaagtgaaa gtcgagttta ccactcccta
     2341 tcagtgatag agaaaagtga aagtcgagtt taccactccc tatcagtgat agagaaaagt
     2401 gaaagtcgag tttaccactc cctatcagtg atagagaaaa gtgaaagtcg agtttaccac
     2461 tccctatcag tgatagagaa aagtgaaagt cgagtttacc actccctatc agtgatagag
     2521 aaaagtgaaa gtcgagctcg gtacccgggt cgaggtaggc gtgtacggtg ggaggcctat
     2581 ataagcagag ctcgtttagt gaaccgtcag atcgcctgga gacgccatcc acgctgtttt
     2641 gacctccata gaagacaccg ggaccgatcc agcctgcggc cgccatgatg tataacatga
     2701 tggagacgga gctgaagccg ccgggcccgc agcaagcttc ggggggcggc ggcggaggag
     2761 gcaacgccac ggcggcggcg accggcggca accagaagaa cagcccgGAC CGCGTCAAGA
     2821 GGCCCATGAA CGCCTTCATG GTATGGTCCC GGGGGCAGCG GCGTAAGATG GCCCAGGAGA
     2881 ACCCCAAGAT GCACAACTCG GAGATCAGCA AGCGCCTGGG CGCGGAGTGG AAAGCGTTGA
     2941 CCTTGGCAGA GAAGCGGCCG TTCATCGACG AGGCCAAGCG GCTGCGCGTG CtGCATATGc
     3001 aggaccaccc caactacaag taccggccgc ggcggcgcaa gcaggtgaag cgcatgaagc
     3061 gggtggaggg aggcttcctg cacgctctcg tcgagcccca ggccggcgcg cttggtcccg
     3121 agggcggccg cgtggccatg gatggcctgg gtctgccttt cccggagccg ggctatccgg
     3181 ccggtcctcc gctgatgtct ccgcacatgg gcccccacta tcgggactgc cagggactgg
     3241 gcgctcccgc gctcgacggc taccctctgc ccactccgga cacatccccg ctggatggcg
     3301 tggagcagga cccggctttc tttgcagccc cgctgccagg ggactgcccg gcggccggca
     3361 cctacactta cgctccagtc tcggactatg cagtgtccgt agagccgccc gctggcccca
     3421 tgcgagtggg gccggacccc tcgggccctg cgatgccggg gatcctggcg ccccccagcg
     3481 ctctgcacct gtactacggc gcgatgggct cgcccgccgc aagtgcgggg cgcggtttcc
     3541 acgcgcaacc ccagcagccg ctgcaaccgc aggcaccgcc Cccgccaccg cagcagcagc
     3601 acccagcgca cggccccggg caaccttcgc cccctcccga ggctctgccc tgccgggatg
     3661 gcacggaatc caaccagccc actgagctcc taggggaggt ggaccgcacg gaatttgaac
     3721 agtatctgcc ctttgtgtat aagcccgaga tgggtcttcc ctaccaggga cacgactgcg
     3781 gagtgaacct ctcagacagc cacggagcca tttcctccgt ggtgtccgac gctagctcag
     3841 cggtctacta ttgcaactac cccgacattg catgcggctc cggcgagggc aggggaagtc
     3901 ttctaacatg cggggacgtg gaggaaaatc ccggcccact cgagatgagg cagccacctg
     3961 gcgagtctga catggctgtc agcgacgctc tgctcccgtc cttctccacg ttcgcgtccg
     4021 gcccggcggg aagggagaag acactgcgtc cagcaggtgc cccgactaac cgttggcgtg
     4081 aggaactctc tcacatgaag cgacttcccc cacttcccgg ccgcccctac gacctggcgg
     4141 cgacggtggc cacagacctg gagagtggcg gagctggtgc agcttgcagc agtaacaacc
     4201 cggccctcct agcccggagg gagaccgagg agttcaacga cctcctggac ctagacttta
     4261 tcctttccaa ctcgctaacc caccaggaat cggtggccgc caccgtgacc acctcggcgt
     4321 cagcttcatc ctcgtcttcc ccagcgagca gcggccctgc cagcgcgccc tccacctgca
     4381 gcttcagcta tccgatccgg gccgggggtg acccgggcgt ggctgccagc aacacaggtg
     4441 gagggctcct ctacagccga gaatctgcgc cacctcccac ggcccccttc aacctggcgg
     4501 acatcaatga cgtgagcccc tcgggcggct tcgtggctga gctcctgcgg ccggagttgg
     4561 acccagtata cattccgcca cagcagcctc agccgccagg tggcgggctg atgggcaagt
     4621 ttgtgctgaa ggcgtctctg accacccctg gcagcgagta cagcagccct tcggtcatca
     4681 gtgttagcaa aggaagccca gacggcagcc accccgtggt agtggcgccc tacagcggtg
     4741 gcccgccgcg catgtgcccc aagattaagc aagaggcggt cccgtcctgc acggtcagcc
     4801 ggtccctaga ggcccatttg agcgctggac cccagctcag caacggccac cggcccaaca
     4861 cacacgactt ccccctgggg cggcagctcc ccaccaggac tacccctaca ctgagtcccg
     4921 aggaactgct gaacagcagg gactgtcacc ctggcctgcc tcttccccca ggattccatc
     4981 cccatccggg gcccaactac cctcctttcc tgccagacca gatgcagtca caagtcccct
     5041 ctctccatta tcaagagctc atgccaccgg gttcctgcct gccagaggag cccaagccaa
     5101 agaggggaag aaggtcgtgg ccccggaaaa gaacagccac ccacacttgt gactatgcag
     5161 gctgtggcaa aacctatacc aagagttctc atctcaaggc acacctgcga actcacacag
     5221 gcgagaaacc ttaccactgt gactgggacg gctgtgggtg gaaattcgcc cgctccgatg
     5281 aactgaccag gcactaccgc aaacacacag ggcaccggcc ctttcagtgc cagaagtgcg
     5341 acagggcctt ttccaggtcg gaccaccttg ccttacacat gaagaggcac tttctcgagg
     5401 gctcgggcca gtgtactaat tatgctctct tgaaattggc tggagatgtt gagagcaacc
     5461 caggtcccgg cgcgccactg gatttccttt gggcgttgga aaccccgcag acagccacga
     5521 cgatgcccct caacgtgaac ttcaccaaca ggaactatga cctcgactac gactccgtac
     5581 agccctattt catctgcgac gaggaagaga atttctatca ccagcaacag cagagcgagc
     5641 tgcagccgcc cgcgcccagt gaggatatct ggaagaaatt cgagctgctt cccaccccgc
     5701 ccctgtcccc gagccgccgc tccgggctct gctctccatc ctatgttgcg gtcgctacgt
     5761 ccttctcccc aagggaagac gatgacggcg gcggtggcaa cttctccacc gccgatcagc
     5821 tggagatgat gaccgagtta cttggaggag acatggtgaa ccagagcttc atctgcgatc
     5881 ctgacgacga gaccttcatc aagaacatca tcatccagga ctgtatgtgg agcggtttct
     5941 cagccgctgc caagctggtc tcggagaagc tggcctccta ccaggctgcg cgcaaagaca
     6001 gcaccagcct gagccccgcc cgcgggcaca gcgtctgctc cacctccagc ctgtacctgc
     6061 aggacctcac cgccgccgcg tccgagtgca ttgacccctc agtggtcttt ccctacccgc
     6121 tcaacgacag cagctcgccc aaatcctgta cctcgtccga ttccacggcc ttctctcctt
     6181 cctcggactc gctgctgtcc tccgagtcct ccccacgggc cagccctgag cccctagtgc
     6241 tgcatgagga gacaccgccc accaccagca gcgactctga agaagagcaa gaagatgagg
     6301 aagaaattga tgtggtgtct gtggagaaga ggcaaacccc tgccaagagg tcggagtcgg
     6361 gctcatctcc atcccgaggc cacagcaaac ctccgcacag cccactggtc ctcaagaggt
     6421 gccacgtctc cactcaccag cacaactacg ccgcaccccc ctccacaagg aaggactatc
     6481 cagctgccaa gagggccaag ttggacagtg gcagggtcct gaagcagatc agcaacaacc
     6541 gcaagtgctc cagccccagg tcctcagaca cggaggaaaa cgacaagagg cggacacaca
     6601 acgtcttgga acgtcagagg aggaacgagc tgaagcgcag cttttttgcc ctgcgtgacc
     6661 agatccctga attggaaaac aacgaaaagg cccccaaggt agtgatcctc aaaaaagcca
     6721 ccgcctacat cctgtccatt caagcagacg agcacaagct cacctctgaa aaggacttat
     6781 tgaggaaacg acgagaacag ttgaaacaca aactcgaaca gcttcgaaac tctggtgcat
     6841 aaatcgatAG ATCCtaatca acctctggat tacaaaattt gtgaaagatt gactggtatt
     6901 cttaactatg ttgctccttt tacgctatgt ggatacgctg ctttaatgcc tttgtatcat
     6961 gctattgctt cccgtatggc tttcattttc tcctccttgt ataaatcctg gttgctgtct
     7021 ctttatgagg agttgtggcc cgttgtcagg caacgtggcg tggtgtgcac tgtgtttgct
     7081 gacgcaaccc ccactggttg gggcattgcc accacctgtc agctcctttc cgggactttc
     7141 gctttccccc tccctattgc cacggcggaa ctcatcgccg cctgccttgc ccgctgctgg
     7201 acaggggctc ggctgttggg cactgacaat tccgtggtgt tgtcggggaa atcatcgtcc
     7261 tttccttggc tgctcgcctg tgttgccacc tggattctgc gcgggacgtc cttctgctac
     7321 gtcccttcgg ccctcaatcc agcggacctt ccttcccgcg gcctgctgcc ggctctgcgg
     7381 cctcttccgc gtcttcgcct tcgccctcag acgagtcgga tctccctttg ggccgcctcc
     7441 ccgcctggta cctttaagac caatgactta caaggcagct gtagatctta gccacttttt
     7501 aaaagaaaag gggggactgg aagggctaat tcactcccaa cgaagacaag atcacctgca
     7561 ggacaggcgc gccctgcttt ttgcttgtac tgggtctctc tggttagacc agatctgagc
     7621 ctgggagctc tctggctaac tagggaaccc actgcttaag cctcaataaa gcttgccttg
     7681 agtgcttcaa gtagtgtgtg cccgtctgtt gtgtgactct ggtaactaga gatccctcag
     7741 acccttttag tcagtgtgga aaatctctag cacccgggcg attaaggaaa gggctagatc
     7801 attcttgaag acgaaagggc ctcgtgatac gcctattttt ataggttaat gtcatgataa
     7861 taatggtttc ttagacgtca ggtggcactt ttcggggaaa tgtgcgcgga acccctattt
     7921 gtttattttt ctaaatacat tcaaatatgt atccgctcat gagacaataa ccctgataaa
     7981 tgcttcaata atattgaaaa aggaagagta tgagtattca acatttccgt gtcgccctta
     8041 ttcccttttt tgcggcattt tgccttcctg tttttgctca cccagaaacg ctggtgaaag
     8101 taaaagatgc tgaagatcag ttgggtgcac gagtgggtta catcgaactg gatctcaaca
     8161 gcggtaagat ccttgagagt tttcgccccg aagaacgttt tccaatgatg agcactttta
     8221 aagttctgct atgtggcgcg gtattatccc gtgttgacgc cgggcaagag caactcggtc
     8281 gccgcataca ctattctcag aatgacttgg ttgagtactc accagtcaca gaaaagcatc
     8341 ttacggatgg catgacagta agagaattat gcagtgctgc cataaccatg agtgataaca
     8401 ctgcggccaa cttacttctg acaacgatcg gaggaccgaa ggagctaacc gcttttttgc
     8461 acaacatggg ggatcatgta actcgccttg atcgttggga accggagctg aatgaagcca
     8521 taccaaacga cgagcgtgac accacgatgc ctgtagcaat ggcaacaacg ttgcgcaaac
     8581 tattaactgg cgaactactt actctagctt cccggcaaca attaatagac tggatggagg
     8641 cggataaagt tgcaggacca cttctgcgct cggcccttcc ggctggctgg tttattgctg
     8701 ataaatctgg agccggtgag cgtgggtctc gcggtatcat tgcagcactg gggccagatg
     8761 gtaagccctc ccgtatcgta gttatctaca cgacggggag tcaggcaact atggatgaac
     8821 gaaatagaca gatcgctgag ataggtgcct cactgattaa gcattggtaa ctgtcagacc
     8881 aagtttactc atatatactt tagattgatt taaaacttca tttttaattt aaaaggatct
     8941 aggtgaagat cctttttgat aatctcatga ccaaaatccc ttaacgtgag ttttcgttcc
     9001 actgagcgtc agaccccgta gaaaagatca aaggatcttc ttgagatcct ttttttctgc
     9061 gcgtaatctg ctgcttgcaa acaaaaaaac caccgctacc agcggtggtt tgtttgccgg
     9121 atcaagagct accaactctt tttccgaagg taactggctt cagcagagcg cagataccaa
     9181 atactgttct tctagtgtag ccgtagttag gccaccactt caagaactct gtagcaccgc
     9241 ctacatacct cgctctgcta atcctgttac cagtggctgc tgccagtggc gataagtcgt
     9301 gtcttaccgg gttggactca agacgatagt taccggataa ggcgcagcgg tcgggctgaa
     9361 cggggggttc gtgcacacag cccagcttgg agcgaacgac ctacaccgaa ctgagatacc
     9421 tacagcgtga gctatgagaa agcgccacgc ttcccgaagg gagaaaggcg gacaggtatc
     9481 cggtaagcgg cagggtcgga acaggagagc gcacgaggga gcttccaggg ggaaacgcct
     9541 ggtatcttta tagtcctgtc gggtttcgcc acctctgact tgagcgtcga tttttgtgat
     9601 gctcgtcagg ggggcggagc ctatggaaaa acgccagcaa cgcggccttt ttacggttcc
     9661 tggccttttg ctggcctttt gctcacatgt tctttcctgc gttatcccct gattctgtgg
     9721 ataaccgtat taccgccttt gagtgagctg ataccgctcg ccgcagccga acgaccgagc
     9781 gcagcgagtc agtgagcgag gaagcggaag agcgcccaat acgcaaaccg cctctccccg
     9841 cgcgttggcc gattcattaa tgcagcaagc tcatggctga ctaatttttt ttatttatgc
     9901 agaggccgag gccgcctcgg cctctgagct attccagaag tagtgaggag gcttttttgg
     9961 aggcctaggc ttttgcaaaa agctccccgt ggcacgacag gtttcccgac tggaaagcgg
    10021 gcagtgagcg caacgcaatt aatgtgagtt agctcactca ttaggcaccc caggctttac
    10081 actttatgct tccggctcgt atgttgtgtg gaattgtgag cggataacaa tttcacacag
    10141 gaaacagcta tgacatgatt acgaatttca caaataaagc atttttttca ctgcattcta
    10201 gttgtggttt gtccaaactc atcaatgtat cttatcatgt ctggatcaac tggataactc
    10261 aagctaacca aaatcatccc aaacttccca ccccataccc tattaccact gccaattacc
    10321 tgtggtttca tttactctaa acctgtgatt cctctgaatt attttcattt taaagaaatt
    10381 gtatttgtta aatatgtact acaaacttag tagt
//
