>Addgene plasmid #193349 | pHAGE2-TetOminiCMV-Sox2-17-t2a-Klf4-e2a-Myc | addgene full sequence | sequence record 379823 | Addgene NGS Result
TGGAAGGGCTAATTCACTCCCAAAGAAGACAAGATATCCTTGATCTGTGGATCTACCACACACAAGGCTA
CTTCCCTGATTAGCAGAACTACACACCAGGGCCAGGGGTCAGATATCCACTGACCTTTGGATGGTGCTAC
AAGCTAGTACCAGTTGAGCCAGATAAGGTAGAAGAGGCCAATAAAGGAGAGAACACCAGCTTGTTACACC
CTGTGAGCCTGCATGGGATGGATGACCCGGAGAGAGAAGTGTTAGAGTGGAGGTTTGACAGCCGCCTAGC
ATTTCATCACGTGGCCCGAGAGCTGCATCCGGAGTACTTCAAGAACTGCTGATATCGAGCTTGCTACAAG
GGACTTTCCGCTGGGGACTTTCCAGGGAGGCGTGGCCTGGGCGGGACTGGGGAGTGGCGAGCCCTCAGAT
CCTGCATATAAGCAGCTGCTTTTTGCCTGTACTGGGTCTCTCTGGTTAGACCAGATCTGAGCCTGGGAGC
TCTCTGGCTAACTAGGGAACCCACTGCTTAAGCCTCAATAAAGCTTGCCTTGAGTGCTTCAAGTAGTGTG
TGCCCGTCTGTTGTGTGACTCTGGTAACTAGAGATCCCTCAGACCCTTTTAGTCAGTGTGGAAAATCTCT
AGCAGTGGCGCCCGAACAGGGACTTGAAAGCGAAAGGGAAACCAGAGGAGCTCTCTCGACGCAGGACTCG
GCTTGCTGAAGCGCGCACGGCAAGAGGCGAGGGGCGGCGACTGGTGAGTACGCCAAAAATTTTGACTAGC
GGAGGCTAGAAGGAGAGAGATGGGTGCGAGAGCGTCAGTATTAAGCGGGGGAGAATTAGATCGCGATGGG
AAAAAATTCGGTTAAGGCCAGGGGGAAAGAAAAAATATAAATTAAAACATATAGTATGGGCAAGCAGGGA
GCTAGAACGATTCGCAGTTAATCCTGGCCTGTTAGAAACATCAGAAGGCTGTAGACAAATACTGGGACAG
CTACAACCATCCCTTCAGACAGGATCAGAAGAACTTAGATCATTATATAATACAGTAGCAACCCTCTATT
GTGTGCATCAAAGGATAGAGATAAAAGACACCAAGGAAGCTTTAGACAAGATAGAGGAAGAGCAAAACAA
AAGTAAGACCACCGCACAGCAAGCGGCCGGCCGCTGATCTTCAGACCTGGAGGAGGAGATATGAGGGACA
ATTGGAGAAGTGAATTATATAAATATAAAGTAGTAAAAATTGAACCATTAGGAGTAGCACCCACCAAGGC
AAAGAGAAGAGTGGTGCAGAGAGAAAAAAGAGCAGTGGGAATAGGAGCTTTGTTCCTTGGGTTCTTGGGA
GCAGCAGGAAGCACTATGGGCGCAGCGTCAATGACGCTGACGGTACAGGCCAGACAATTATTGTCTGGTA
TAGTGCAGCAGCAGAACAATTTGCTGAGGGCTATTGAGGCGCAACAGCATCTGTTGCAACTCACAGTCTG
GGGCATCAAGCAGCTCCAGGCAAGAATCCTGGCTGTGGAAAGATACCTAAAGGATCAACAGCTCCTGGGG
ATTTGGGGTTGCTCTGGAAAACTCATTTGCACCACTGCTGTGCCTTGGAATGCTAGTTGGAGTAATAAAT
CTCTGGAACAGATTTGGAATCACACGACCTGGATGGAGTGGGACAGAGAAATTAACAATTACACAAGCTT
AATACACTCCTTAATTGAAGAATCGCAAAACCAGCAAGAAAAGAATGAACAAGAATTATTGGAATTAGAT
AAATGGGCAAGTTTGTGGAATTGGTTTAACATAACAAATTGGCTGTGGTATATAAAATTATTCATAATGA
TAGTAGGAGGCTTGGTAGGTTTAAGAATAGTTTTTGCTGTACTTTCTATAGTGAATAGAGTTAGGCAGGG
ATATTCACCATTATCGTTTCAGACCCACCTCCCAACCCCGAGGGGACCCGACAGGCCCGAAGGAATAGAA
GAAGAAGGTGGAGAGAGAGACAGAGACAGATCCATTCGATTAGTGAACGGATCTCGACGGTATCGCCGAA
TTCACAAATGGCAGTATTCATCCACAATTTTAAAAGAAAAGGGGGGATTGGGGGGTACAGTGCAGGGGAA
AGAATAGTAGACATAATAGCAACAGACATACAAACTAAAGAATTACAAAAACAAATTACAAAAATTCAAA
ATTTTCGGGTTTATTACAGGGACAGCAGAGATCCAGTTTGGACTAGTCCACACCCTAACTGACACACTCG
AGTTTACCACTCCCTATCAGTGATAGAGAAAAGTGAAAGTCGAGTTTACCACTCCCTATCAGTGATAGAG
AAAAGTGAAAGTCGAGTTTACCACTCCCTATCAGTGATAGAGAAAAGTGAAAGTCGAGTTTACCACTCCC
TATCAGTGATAGAGAAAAGTGAAAGTCGAGTTTACCACTCCCTATCAGTGATAGAGAAAAGTGAAAGTCG
AGTTTACCACTCCCTATCAGTGATAGAGAAAAGTGAAAGTCGAGTTTACCACTCCCTATCAGTGATAGAG
AAAAGTGAAAGTCGAGCTCGGTACCCGGGTCGAGGTAGGCATGTACGGTGGGAGGCCTATATAAGCAGAG
CTCGTTTAGTGAACCGTCAGATCGCCTGGAGACGCCATCCACGCTGTTTTGACCTCCATAGAAGACACCG
GGACCGATCCAGCCTGCGGCCGCCATGTATAACATGATGGAGACGGAGCTGAAGCCGCCGGGCCCGCAGC
AAGCTTCGGGGGGCGGCGGCGGAGGAGGCAACGCCACGGCGGCGGCAACCGGCGGCAACCAGAAGAACAG
CCCGGACCGCGTCAAGAGGCCCATGAACGCCTTCATGGTATGGTCCCGGGGGCAGCGGCGTAAGATGGCC
CAGGAGAACCCCAAGATGCACAACTCGGAGATCAGCAAGCGCCTGGGCGCGGAGTGGAAAGCGTTGACCT
TGGCAGAGAAGCGGCCGTTCATCGACGAGGCCAAGCGGCTGCGCGTGCTGCATATGCAGGACCACCCCAA
CTACAAGTACCGGCCGCGGCGGCGCAAGCAGGTGAAGCGCATGAAGCGGGTGGAGGGAGGCTTCCTGCAC
GCTCTCGTCGAGCCCCAGGCCGGCGCGCTTGGTCCCGAGGGCGGCCGCGTGGCCATGGATGGCCTGGGTC
TGCCTTTCCCGGAGCCGGGCTATCCGGCCGGTCCTCCGCTGATGTCTCCGCACATGGGCCCCCACTATCG
GGACTGCCAGGGACTGGGCGCTCCCGCGCTCGACGGCTACCCTCTGCCCACTCCGGACACATCCCCGCTG
GATGGCGTGGAGCAGGACCCGGCTTTCTTTGCAGCCCCGCTGCCAGGGGACTGCCCGGCGGCCGGCACCT
ACACTTACGCTCCAGTCTCGGACTATGCAGTGTCCGTAGAGCCGCCCGCTGGCCCCATGCGAGTGGGGCC
GGACCCCTCGGGCCCTGCGATGCCGGGGATCCTGGCGCCCCCCAGCGCTCTGCACCTGTACTACGGCGCG
ATGGGCTCGCCCGCCGCAAGTGCGGGGCGCGGTTTCCACGCGCAACCCCAGCAGCCGCTGCAACCGCAGG
CACCGCCCCCGCCACCGCAGCAGCAGCACCCAGCGCACGGCCCCGGGCAACCTTCGCCCCCTCCCGAGGC
TCTGCCCTGCCGGGATGGCACGGAATCCAACCAGCCCACTGAGCTCCTAGGGGAGGTGGACCGCACGGAA
TTTGAACAGTATCTGCCCTTTGTGTATAAGCCCGAGATGGGTCTTCCCTACCAGGGACACGACTGCGGAG
TGAACCTCTCAGACAGCCACGGAGCCATTTCCTCCGTGGTGTCCGACGCTAGCTCAGCGGTCTACTATTG
CAACTACCCCGACATTGCATGCGGCTCCGGCGAGGGCAGGGGAAGTCTTCTAACATGCGGGGACGTGGAG
GAAAATCCCGGCCCACTCGAGATGAGGCAGCCACCTGGCGAGTCTGACATGGCTGTCAGCGACGCTCTGC
TCCCGTCCTTCTCCACGTTCGCGTCCGGCCCGGCGGGAAGGGAGAAGACACTGCGTCCAGCAGGTGCCCC
GACTAACCGTTGGCGTGAGGAACTCTCTCACATGAAGCGACTTCCCCCACTTCCCGGCCGCCCCTACGAC
CTGGCGGCGACGGTGGCCACAGACCTGGAGAGTGGCGGAGCTGGTGCAGCTTGCAGCAGTAACAACCCGG
CCCTCCTAGCCCGGAGGGAGACCGAGGAGTTCAACGACCTCCTGGACCTAGACTTTATCCTTTCCAACTC
GCTAACCCACCAGGAATCGGTGGCCGCCACCGTGACCACCTCGGCGTCAGCTTCATCCTCGTCTTCCCCA
GCGAGCAGCGGCCCTGCCAGCGCGCCCTCCACCTGCAGCTTCAGCTATCCGATCCGGGCCGGGGGTGACC
CGGGCGTGGCTGCCAGCAACACAGGTGGAGGGCTCCTCTACAGCCGAGAATCTGCGCCACCTCCCACGGC
CCCCTTCAACCTGGCGGACATCAATGACGTGAGCCCCTCGGGCGGCTTCGTGGCTGAGCTCCTGCGGCCG
GAGTTGGACCCAGTATACATTCCGCCACAGCAGCCTCAGCCGCCAGGTGGCGGGCTGATGGGCAAGTTTG
TGCTGAAGGCGTCTCTGACCACCCCTGGCAGCGAGTACAGCAGCCCTTCGGTCATCAGTGTTAGCAAAGG
AAGCCCAGACGGCAGCCACCCCGTGGTAGTGGCGCCCTACAGCGGTGGCCCGCCGCGCATGTGCCCCAAG
ATTAAGCAAGAGGCGGTCCCGTCCTGCACGGTCAGCCGGTCCCTAGAGGCCCATTTGAGCGCTGGACCCC
AGCTCAGCAACGGCCACCGGCCCAACACACACGACTTCCCCCTGGGGCGGCAGCTCCCCACCAGGACTAC
CCCTACACTGAGTCCCGAGGAACTGCTGAACAGCAGGGACTGTCACCCTGGCCTGCCTCTTCCCCCAGGA
TTCCATCCCCATCCGGGGCCCAACTACCCTCCTTTCCTGCCAGACCAGATGCAGTCACAAGTCCCCTCTC
TCCATTATCAAGAGCTCATGCCACCGGGTTCCTGCCTGCCAGAGGAGCCCAAGCCAAAGAGGGGAAGAAG
GTCGTGGCCCCGGAAAAGAACAGCCACCCACACTTGTGACTATGCAGGCTGTGGCAAAACCTATACCAAG
AGTTCTCATCTCAAGGCACACCTGCGAACTCACACAGGCGAGAAACCTTACCACTGTGACTGGGACGGCT
GTGGGTGGAAATTCGCCCGCTCCGATGAACTGACCAGGCACTACCGCAAACACACAGGGCACCGGCCCTT
TCAGTGCCAGAAGTGCGACAGGGCCTTTTCCAGGTCGGACCACCTTGCCTTACACATGAAGAGGCACTTT
CTCGAGGGCTCGGGCCAGTGTACTAATTATGCTCTCTTGAAATTGGCTGGAGATGTTGAGAGCAACCCAG
GTCCCGGCGCGCCACTGGATTTCCTTTGGGCGTTGGAAACCCCGCAGACAGCCACGACGATGCCCCTCAA
CGTGAACTTCACCAACAGGAACTATGACCTCGACTACGACTCCGTACAGCCCTATTTCATCTGCGACGAG
GAAGAGAATTTCTATCACCAGCAACAGCAGAGCGAGCTGCAGCCGCCCGCGCCCAGTGAGGATATCTGGA
AGAAATTCGAGCTGCTTCCCACCCCGCCCCTGTCCCCGAGCCGCCGCTCCGGGCTCTGCTCTCCATCCTA
TGTTGCGGTCGCTACGTCCTTCTCCCCAAGGGAAGACGATGACGGCGGCGGTGGCAACTTCTCCACCGCC
GATCAGCTGGAGATGATGACCGAGTTACTTGGAGGAGACATGGTGAACCAGAGCTTCATCTGCGATCCTG
ACGACGAGACCTTCATCAAGAACATCATCATCCAGGACTGTATGTGGAGCGGTTTCTCAGCCGCTGCCAA
GCTGGTCTCGGAGAAGCTGGCCTCCTACCAGGCTGCGCGCAAAGACAGCACCAGCCTGAGCCCCGCCCGC
GGGCACAGCGTCTGCTCCACCTCCAGCCTGTACCTGCAGGACCTCACCGCCGCCGCGTCCGAGTGCATTG
ACCCCTCAGTGGTCTTTCCCTACCCGCTCAACGACAGCAGCTCGCCCAAATCCTGTACCTCGTCCGATTC
CACGGCCTTCTCTCCTTCCTCGGACTCGCTGCTGTCCTCCGAGTCCTCCCCACGGGCCAGCCCTGAGCCC
CTAGTGCTGCATGAGGAGACACCGCCCACCACCAGCAGCGACTCTGAAGAAGAGCAAGAAGATGAGGAAG
AAATTGATGTGGTGTCTGTGGAGAAGAGGCAAACCCCTGCCAAGAGGTCGGAGTCGGGCTCATCTCCATC
CCGAGGCCACAGCAAACCTCCGCACAGCCCACTGGTCCTCAAGAGGTGCCACGTCTCCACTCACCAGCAC
AACTACGCCGCACCCCCCTCCACAAGGAAGGACTATCCAGCTGCCAAGAGGGCCAAGTTGGACAGTGGCA
GGGTCCTGAAGCAGATCAGCAACAACCGCAAGTGCTCCAGCCCCAGGTCCTCAGACACGGAGGAAAACGA
CAAGAGGCGGACACACAACGTCTTGGAACGTCAGAGGAGGAACGAGCTGAAGCGCAGCTTTTTTGCCCTG
CGTGACCAGATCCCTGAATTGGAAAACAACGAAAAGGCCCCCAAGGTAGTGATCCTCAAAAAAGCCACCG
CCTACATCCTGTCCATTCAAGCAGACGAGCACAAGCTCACCTCTGAAAAGGACTTATTGAGGAAACGACG
AGAACAGTTGAAACACAAACTCGAACAGCTTCGAAACTCTGGTGCATAAATCGATAGATCCTAATCAACC
TCTGGATTACAAAATTTGTGAAAGATTGACTGGTATTCTTAACTATGTTGCTCCTTTTACGCTATGTGGA
TACGCTGCTTTAATGCCTTTGTATCATGCTATTGCTTCCCGTATGGCTTTCATTTTCTCCTCCTTGTATA
AATCCTGGTTGCTGTCTCTTTATGAGGAGTTGTGGCCCGTTGTCAGGCAACGTGGCGTGGTGTGCACTGT
GTTTGCTGACGCAACCCCCACTGGTTGGGGCATTGCCACCACCTGTCAGCTCCTTTCCGGGACTTTCGCT
TTCCCCCTCCCTATTGCCACGGCGGAACTCATCGCCGCCTGCCTTGCCCGCTGCTGGACAGGGGCTCGGC
TGTTGGGCACTGACAATTCCGTGGTGTTGTCGGGGAAATCATCGTCCTTTCCTTGGCTGCTCGCCTGTGT
TGCCACCTGGATTCTGCGCGGGACGTCCTTCTGCTACGTCCCTTCGGCCCTCAATCCAGCGGACCTTCCT
TCCCGCGGCCTGCTGCCGGCTCTGCGGCCTCTTCCGCGTCTTCGCCTTCGCCCTCAGACGAGTCGGATCT
CCCTTTGGGCCGCCTCCCCGCCTGGTACCTTTAAGACCAATGACTTACAAGGCAGCTGTAGATCTTAGCC
ACTTTTTAAAAGAAAAGGGGGGACTGGAAGGGCTAATTCACTCCCAACGAAGACAAGATCACCTGCAGGA
CAGGCGCGCCCTGCTTTTTGCTTGTACTGGGTCTCTCTGGTTAGACCAGATCTGAGCCTGGGAGCTCTCT
GGCTAACTAGGGAACCCACTGCTTAAGCCTCAATAAAGCTTGCCTTGAGTGCTTCAAGTAGTGTGTGCCC
GTCTGTTGTGTGACTCTGGTAACTAGAGATCCCTCAGACCCTTTTAGTCAGTGTGGAAAATCTCTAGCAC
CCGGGCGATTAAGGAAAGGGCTAGATCATTCTTGAAGACGAAAGGGCCTCGTGATACGCCTATTTTTATA
GGTTAATGTCATGATAATAATGGTTTCTTAGACGTCAGGTGGCACTTTTCGGGGAAATGTGCGCGGAACC
CCTATTTGTTTATTTTTCTAAATACATTCAAATATGTATCCGCTCATGAGACAATAACCCTGATAAATGC
TTCAATAATATTGAAAAAGGAAGAGTATGAGTATTCAACATTTCCGTGTCGCCCTTATTCCCTTTTTTGC
GGCATTTTGCCTTCCTGTTTTTGCTCACCCAGAAACGCTGGTGAAAGTAAAAGATGCTGAAGATCAGTTG
GGTGCACGAGTGGGTTACATCGAACTGGATCTCAACAGCGGTAAGATCCTTGAGAGTTTTCGCCCCGAAG
AACGTTTTCCAATGATGAGCACTTTTAAAGTTCTGCTATGTGGCGCGGTATTATCCCGTGTTGACGCCGG
GCAAGAGCAACTCGGTCGCCGCATACACTATTCTCAGAATGACTTGGTTGAGTACTCACCAGTCACAGAA
AAGCATCTTACGGATGGCATGACAGTAAGAGAATTATGCAGTGCTGCCATAACCATGAGTGATAACACTG
CGGCCAACTTACTTCTGACAACGATCGGAGGACCGAAGGAGCTAACCGCTTTTTTGCACAACATGGGGGA
TCATGTAACTCGCCTTGATCGTTGGGAACCGGAGCTGAATGAAGCCATACCAAACGACGAGCGTGACACC
ACGATGCCTGTAGCAATGGCAACAACGTTGCGCAAACTATTAACTGGCGAACTACTTACTCTAGCTTCCC
GGCAACAATTAATAGACTGGATGGAGGCGGATAAAGTTGCAGGACCACTTCTGCGCTCGGCCCTTCCGGC
TGGCTGGTTTATTGCTGATAAATCTGGAGCCGGTGAGCGTGGGTCTCGCGGTATCATTGCAGCACTGGGG
CCAGATGGTAAGCCCTCCCGTATCGTAGTTATCTACACGACGGGGAGTCAGGCAACTATGGATGAACGAA
ATAGACAGATCGCTGAGATAGGTGCCTCACTGATTAAGCATTGGTAACTGTCAGACCAAGTTTACTCATA
TATACTTTAGATTGATTTAAAACTTCATTTTTAATTTAAAAGGATCTAGGTGAAGATCCTTTTTGATAAT
CTCATGACCAAAATCCCTTAACGTGAGTTTTCGTTCCACTGAGCGTCAGACCCCGTAGAAAAGATCAAAG
GATCTTCTTGAGATCCTTTTTTTCTGCGCGTAATCTGCTGCTTGCAAACAAAAAAACCACCGCTACCAGC
GGTGGTTTGTTTGCCGGATCAAGAGCTACCAACTCTTTTTCCGAAGGTAACTGGCTTCAGCAGAGCGCAG
ATACCAAATACTGTTCTTCTAGTGTAGCCGTAGTTAGGCCACCACTTCAAGAACTCTGTAGCACCGCCTA
CATACCTCGCTCTGCTAATCCTGTTACCAGTGGCTGCTGCCAGTGGCGATAAGTCGTGTCTTACCGGGTT
GGACTCAAGACGATAGTTACCGGATAAGGCGCAGCGGTCGGGCTGAACGGGGGGTTCGTGCACACAGCCC
AGCTTGGAGCGAACGACCTACACCGAACTGAGATACCTACAGCGTGAGCTATGAGAAAGCGCCACGCTTC
CCGAAGGGAGAAAGGCGGACAGGTATCCGGTAAGCGGCAGGGTCGGAACAGGAGAGCGCACGAGGGAGCT
TCCAGGGGGAAACGCCTGGTATCTTTATAGTCCTGTCGGGTTTCGCCACCTCTGACTTGAGCGTCGATTT
TTGTGATGCTCGTCAGGGGGGCGGAGCCTATGGAAAAACGCCAGCAACGCGGCCTTTTTACGGTTCCTGG
CCTTTTGCTGGCCTTTTGCTCACATGTTCTTTCCTGCGTTATCCCCTGATTCTGTGGATAACCGTATTAC
CGCCTTTGAGTGAGCTGATACCGCTCGCCGCAGCCGAACGACCGAGCGCAGCGAGTCAGTGAGCGAGGAA
GCGGAAGAGCGCCCAATACGCAAACCGCCTCTCCCCGCGCGTTGGCCGATTCATTAATGCAGCAAGCTCA
TGGCTGACTAATTTTTTTTATTTATGCAGAGGCCGAGGCCGCCTCGGCCTCTGAGCTATTCCAGAAGTAG
TGAGGAGGCTTTTTTGGAGGCCTAGGCTTTTGCAAAAAGCTCCCCGTGGCACGACAGGTTTCCCGACTGG
AAAGCGGGCAGTGAGCGCAACGCAATTAATGTGAGTTAGCTCACTCATTAGGCACCCCAGGCTTTACACT
TTATGCTTCCGGCTCGTATGTTGTGTGGAATTGTGAGCGGATAACAATTTCACACAGGAAACAGCTATGA
CATGATTACGAATTTCACAAATAAAGCATTTTTTTCACTGCATTCTAGTTGTGGTTTGTCCAAACTCATC
AATGTATCTTATCATGTCTGGATCAACTGGATAACTCAAGCTAACCAAAATCATCCCAAACTTCCCACCC
CATACCCTATTACCACTGCCAATTACCTGTGGTTTCATTTACTCTAAACCTGTGATTCCTCTGAATTATT
TTCATTTTAAAGAAATTGTATTTGTTAAATATGTACTACAAACTTAGTAGT
Features (pLannotate 1.2.2; 29 found; start..end, strand, type, name):
    377..634     +  LTR            5' LTR (truncated): truncated 5' long terminal repeat (LTR) from HIV-1
    681..806     +  misc_feature   HIV-1 Ψ: packaging signal of human immunodeficiency virus type 1
    790..1128    +  CDS            HIV-1 gag (fragment): gag protein from human immunodeficiency virus 1; gag
   1303..1536    +  misc_feature   RRE: The Rev response element (RRE) of HIV-1 allows for Rev-dependent mRNA export from the nucleus to the cytoplasm.
   1913..2013    +  CDS            Rev (fragment): human immunodeficiency virus 1 (HIV-1) Rev protein; rev; enhances nuclear export of unspliced and incompletely spliced viral mRNAs
   2058..2175    +  misc_feature   cPPT/CTS: central polypurine tract and central termination sequence of HIV-1
   2217..2237    -  promoter       SV40 promoter (fragment): SV40 enhancer and early promoter
   2251..2521    +  protein_bind   tetracycline response element: contains seven copies of the tetracycline operator tetO tetracycline repressor TetR
   2532..2549    +  misc_feature   MCS (fragment): pUC18/19 multiple cloning site
   2549..2616    +  promoter       tight TRE promoter (fragment): Tet-responsive promoter PTight, consisting of seven tet operator sequences followed by the minimal CMV promoter
   2778..3866    +  CDS            Sox17 (fragment): SOX17_MOUSE - Also known as Sox-17. Experimental evidence at protein level: Swiss-Prot protein existence level 1. [Isoform 2]: Has no DNA-binding activity, and does not function as transcriptional activator. From Mus musculus (Mouse).
   3882..3934    +  CDS            T2A (fragment): 2A peptide from Thosea asigna virus capsid protein Eukaryotic ribosomes fail to insert a peptide bond between the Gly and Pro residues, yielding separate polypeptides.
   3942..5390    +  CDS            Klf4: KLF4_MOUSE - Also known as Ezf, Gklf, Zie. Experimental evidence at protein level: Swiss-Prot protein existence level 1. Transcription factor; can act both as activator and as repressor. Binds the 5'-CACCC-3' core sequence. Binds to the promoter region of its own gene and can activate its own transcription. Regulates the expression of key transcription factors during embryonic development. Plays an important role in maintaining embryonic stem cells, and in preventing their differentiation. Required for establishing the barrier function of the skin and for postnatal maturation and maintenance o
   5406..5465    +  CDS            E2A: 2A peptide from equine rhinitis A virus polyprotein Eukaryotic ribosomes fail to insert a peptide bond between the Gly and Pro residues, yielding separate polypeptides.
   5520..6836    +  CDS            Myc: MYC_MOUSE - Experimental evidence at protein level: Swiss-Prot protein existence level 1. Transcription factor that binds DNA in a non-specific manner, yet also specifically recognizes the core sequence 5'-CAC[GA]TG-3'. Activates the transcription of growth-related genes. Binds to the VEGFA promoter, promoting VEGFA production and subsequent sprouting angiogenesis. Regulator of somatic reprogramming, controls self-renewal of embryonic stem cells. Functions with TAF6L to activate target gene expression through RNA polymerase II pause release (PubMed:31005419). From Mus musculus (Mouse).
   6853..7441    +  misc_feature   WPRE: woodchuck hepatitis virus posttranscriptional regulatory element
   7436..7546    +  CDS            nef (fragment): NEF_SIVS4 - Experimental evidence at protein level: Swiss-Prot protein existence level 1. Interferes with TCR signaling from the cell membrane. Interacts with CD247/TCRZ (TCR zeta chain) and exert potent down- regulation of cell surface TCR/CD3 complexes. From Simian immunodeficiency virus (isolate F236/smH4) (SIV-sm) (Simian immunodeficiency virus sooty mangabey monkey).
   7589..7769    +  LTR            5' LTR (truncated): truncated 5' long terminal repeat (LTR) from HIV-1
   7902..8006    +  promoter       AmpR promoter: bla
   8007..8867    +  CDS            AmpR: β-lactamase; bla; confers resistance to ampicillin, carbenicillin, and related antibiotics
   9038..9626    +  rep_origin     ori: high-copy-number ColE1/pMB1/pBR322/pUC origin of replication
   9809..9863    +  CDS            lacI (fragment): lac repressor; lacI; The lac repressor binds to the lac operator to inhibit transcription in E. coli. This inhibition can be relieved by adding lactose or isopropyl-β-D-thiogalactopyranoside (IPTG).
   9869..9962    +  rep_origin     SV40 ori (fragment): SV40 origin of replication
   9987..10024   +  CDS            lacI (fragment): lac repressor; lacI; The lac repressor binds to the lac operator to inhibit transcription in E. coli. This inhibition can be relieved by adding lactose or isopropyl-β-D-thiogalactopyranoside (IPTG).
  10037..10058   +  protein_bind   CAP binding site: CAP binding activates transcription in the presence of cAMP. E. coli catabolite activator protein
  10073..10103   +  promoter       lac promoter: promoter for the E. coli lac operon
  10111..10127   +  protein_bind   lac operator: The lac repressor binds to the lac operator to inhibit transcription in E. coli. This inhibition can be relieved by adding lactose or isopropyl-β-D-thiogalactopyranoside (IPTG). lac repressor encoded by lacI
  10161..10244   +  polyA_signal   SV40 poly(A) signal (fragment): SV40 polyadenylation signal
  10411..329     +  CDS            nef (fragment) (across the origin): NEF_HV1BR - Experimental evidence at protein level: Swiss-Prot protein existence level 1. Extracellular Nef protein targets CD4(+) T-lymphocytes for apoptosis by interacting with CXCR4 surface receptors (PubMed:14990729). From Human immunodeficiency virus type 1 group M subtype B (isolate BRU/LAI) (HIV-1).
