[The description below was written by a language model from this plasmid's Addgene catalogue record, the feature table of its GenBank file and pLannotate feature annotations shown in this document.]
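Description:
pHAGE2-TetOminiCMV-Sox2-17-t2a-Klf4-e2a-Myc is a roughly 10.4 kb HIV-1-based lentiviral transfer plasmid built on the pHAGE2 backbone for doxycycline-inducible expression of three mouse reprogramming factors in mammalian cells. It is maintained in E. coli through a high-copy ColE1-type origin and a beta-lactamase gene conferring ampicillin resistance; a fragment of the SV40 origin also lies in the backbone. The viral portion carries a 5' LTR annotated with a full-length U3, the psi packaging signal with an extended gag fragment whose reading frame was disrupted by a filled-in ClaI site, the Rev response element within an env segment, the central polypurine tract, a WPRE to boost transcript stability and expression, and a 3' LTR with a deleted U3, which makes the integrated provirus self-inactivating. No mammalian selection marker or fluorescent reporter is annotated.

The payload is a single polycistronic open reading frame driven by a tetracycline response element (seven tetO repeats) fused to a minimal CMV promoter, so transcription depends on a tetracycline-controlled transactivator, which this plasmid does not encode. The cassette encodes Sox2-17, then T2A, Klf4, E2A and c-Myc; the 2A peptides cause ribosomal skipping, so that three separate proteins are produced from one transcript. Sox2-17 is an engineered, highly cooperative chimeric "super-Sox" in which Sox2 residues 43-47, 61 and 65-86 of the HMG domain and the C-terminal domain were replaced with Sox17 sequence, consistent with the interleaved Sox2 and Sox17 HMG annotations. The construct, designated tetO-S*KM, is intended for lentiviral delivery in somatic cell reprogramming to induced pluripotency. The depositor's map and the sequenced record differ by only three nucleotides in length.
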