Addgene plasmid #193349: pHAGE2-TetOminiCMV-Sox2-17-t2a-Klf4-e2a-Myc
Purpose: tetO-S*KM (Dox-inducible reprogramming lentiviral vector expressing mouse super-Sox + Klf4 + cMyc)
Depositing lab: Hans Schöler. Depositing organization: Max Planck Institute for Molecular Biomedicine. Publication: Highly cooperative chimeric super-SOX induces naive pluripotency across species. MacCarthy CM, Wu G, Malik V, Menuchin-Lasowski Y, Velychko T, Keshet G, Fan R, Bedzhov I, Church GM, Jauch R, Cojocaru V, Scholer HR, Velychko S. Cell Stem Cell. 2024 Jan 4;31(1):127-147.e9. doi: 10.1016/j.stem.2023.11.010. Epub 2023 Dec 22. PubMed 38141611.
Backbone
  Vector backbone: pHAGE2
  Backbone size w/o insert (bp): 6247
  Total vector size (bp): 10414
  Vector type: Mammalian Expression, Lentiviral
Growth in bacteria
  Bacterial resistance: Ampicillin, 100 μg/mL
  Growth temperature: 37°C
  Growth strain: NEB Stable
  Copy number: High Copy
Gene/Insert
  Gene/Insert name: Sox2-17-t2a-Klf4-e2a-cMyc (alt names: Klf4; superSox; Myc)
  Species: M. musculus (mouse)
  Insert size (bp): 4166
  Mutation: Sox2-17 is engineered highly cooperative chimeric transcription factor, where the following elements of Sox2 were swapped with Sox17: 43-47, 61, 65-86 and CTD
  Entrez Gene: Klf4 (a.k.a. EZF, Gklf, Zie); Sox2 (a.k.a. Sox-2, lcc, ysb)
  Promoter: TetO mini CMV
  Cloning method: Restriction Enzyme; 5′ cloning site NotI (additional NotI site is present in Sox2-17 sequence) (not destroyed); 3′ cloning site ClaI (not destroyed)
  Sequencing primers: 5′ gagacgccatccacgctgt; 3′ AGGAAGGTCCGCTGGATTGA
Terms and licenses: Academic/Nonprofit Terms; Industry Terms: Not Available to Industry
Depositor comments: Please visit https://www.biorxiv.org/content/10.1101/2022.09.23.509242v1 for BioRxiv preprint
How to cite: pHAGE2-TetOminiCMV-Sox2-17-t2a-Klf4-e2a-Myc was a gift from Hans Schöler (Addgene plasmid # 193349 ; http://n2t.net/addgene:193349 ; RRID:Addgene_193349)
